Addgene plasmid #31671: pGEX-PAK2 wt
Depositing lab: Anne Brunet. Depositing organization: Stanford University. Publication: Chemical Genetic Screen for AMPKalpha2 Substrates Uncovers a Network of Proteins Involved in Mitosis. Banko MR, Allen JJ, Schaffer BE, Wilker EW, Tsou P, White JL, Villen J, Wang B, Kim SR, Sakamoto K, Gygi SP, Cantley LC, Yaffe MB, Shokat KM, Brunet A. Mol Cell. 2011 Dec 23;44(6):878-92. Epub 2011 Dec 1. 10.1016/j.molcel.2011.11.005 PubMed 22137581.
Backbone
  Vector backbone: pGEX-4T3
  Backbone size w/o insert (bp): 4900
  Vector type: Bacterial Expression
Growth in bacteria
  Bacterial resistance: Ampicillin, 100 μg/mL
  Growth temperature: 37°C
  Growth strain: DH5alpha
  Copy number: Low Copy
Gene/Insert
  Gene/Insert name: p21-activated protein kinase 2 (alt name: GST-PAK2 wt)
  Species: H. sapiens (human)
  Insert size (bp): 1600
  Entrez Gene: PAK2 (a.k.a. KNO2, PAK65, PAKgamma)
  Tag / fusion protein: GST (N terminal on backbone)
  Cloning method: Restriction Enzyme; 5′ cloning site BamH1 (not destroyed); 3′ cloning site XbaI (not destroyed)
  Sequencing primers: 5′ pGEX 5'; 3′ pGEX 3'
Resource information
  A portion of this plasmid was derived from a plasmid made by: Open Biosystems Human Orfeome Collection
Terms and licenses: Academic/Nonprofit Terms; Industry Terms: Not Available to Industry
How to cite: pGEX-PAK2 wt was a gift from Anne Brunet (Addgene plasmid # 31671 ; http://n2t.net/addgene:31671 ; RRID:Addgene_31671)
