[The description below was written by a language model from this plasmid's Addgene catalogue record.]
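Description:
pGEX-PAK2 wt is a bacterial expression plasmid built on the pGEX-4T3 backbone (about 4.9 kb without insert) that produces wild-type human p21-activated protein kinase 2 (PAK2, also known as PAK65 or PAKgamma) as a fusion to glutathione S-transferase. The roughly 1.6 kb PAK2 coding sequence, derived in part from a human ORFeome collection clone, was inserted by restriction cloning between BamHI and XbaI sites, both of which remain intact. This places it in frame downstream of the backbone-encoded GST, so the tag sits at the N terminus of the kinase. The plasmid is selected with ampicillin, is propagated in a standard E. coli cloning strain, and is listed as low copy.

The record gives no feature table and does not itself name the promoter, origin or other regulatory elements. Vectors of the pGEX-4T series generally drive the GST fusion from an IPTG-inducible tac promoter with a plasmid-borne lacI repressor, and they carry a thrombin cleavage site between GST and the cloning site, but these details are not confirmed here for this construct.

The GST moiety allows the recombinant protein to be captured on glutathione resin, so the plasmid is suited to making purified GST-PAK2 for biochemical work. The associated publication describes a chemical genetic screen for AMPK alpha2 substrates, which suggests that the protein served as a candidate substrate in in vitro kinase assays. The "wt" designation implies that it acts as the unmutated reference alongside mutant versions, although the record does not state either point explicitly.
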