>Addgene plasmid #31671 | pGEX-PAK2 wt | addgene partial sequence | sequence record 45636 | pGEX-5 5'-GGGCTGGCAAGCCACGTTTGGTG-3'
GATAACGGAGAACTGGAAGATAAGCCTCCAGCACCTCCTGTGCGAATGAGCAGCACCATCTTTAGCACTG
GAGGCAAAGACCCTTTGTCAGCCAATCACAGTTTGAAACCTTTGCCCTCTGTTCCAGAAGAGAAAAAGCC
CAGGCATAAAATCATCTCCATATTCTCAGGCACAGAGAAAGGAAGTAAAAAGAAGGAAAAGGAACGGCCA
GAAATTTCTCCTCCATCTGATTTTGAGCACACCATCCATGTTGGTTTTGATGCTGTTACTGGAGAATTCA
CTGGCATGCCAGAACAGTGGGCTCGATTACTACAGACCTCCAATATCACCAAACTAGAGCAAAAGAAGAA
CCCTCAGGCTGTGCTGGATGTCCTAAAGTTCTACGACTCCAACACAGTGAAGCAGAAATATCTGAGCTTT
ACTCCTCCTGAGAAAGATGGCTTTCCTTCTGGAACACCAGCACTGAATGCCAAGGGAACAGAAGCACCCG
CAGTAGTGACAGAGGAGGAGGATGATGATGAAGAGACTGCTCCTCCCGTTATTGCCCCGCGACCGGATCA
TACGAAATCAATTTACACACGGTCTGTAATTGACCCTGTTCCTGCACCAGTTGGTGATTCACATGTTGAT
GGTGCTGCCAAGTCTTTAGACAAACAGAAAAAGAAGACTAAGATGACAGATGAAGAGATTATGGAGAAAT
TAAGAACTATCGTGAGCATAGGTGACCCTAAGAAAAAATATACAAGATATGAAAAAATTGGACAAAGGGC
TTCTGGTACAGTTTTCACTGCTACTGACGTTGCACTGGGACAGGAGGTTGCTATCAAACAAATTAATTTA
CAGAAACAGCCAAAGAAGGAACTGATCATTAACGAGATTCTGGTGATGAAAGAATTGAA
